Addgene plasmid #104712: pUG-146
Purpose: Cloning Module
Depositing lab: Marco Trujillo. Depositing organization: Leibniz Institute of Plant Biochemistry (IPB). Publication: UbiGate: a synthetic biology toolbox to analyse ubiquitination. Kowarschik K, Hoehenwarter W, Marillonnet S, Trujillo M. New Phytol. 2018 Mar;217(4):1749-1763. doi: 10.1111/nph.14900. Epub 2017 Nov 30. PubMed 29194629.
Backbone
  Vector backbone: pICH41308
  Backbone manufacturer: self-made
  Backbone size w/o insert (bp): 2251
  Vector type: Synthetic Biology
Growth in bacteria
  Bacterial resistance: Spectinomycin, 50 μg/mL
  Growth temperature: 37°C
  Growth strain: DH5alpha
  Copy number: High Copy
Gene/Insert
  Gene/Insert name: AvrPtoB 1-401
  Insert size (bp): 1211
  Mutation: truncated version AA 1-401
  Cloning method: Restriction Enzyme; 5′ cloning site BpiI (destroyed during cloning); 3′ cloning site BpiI (destroyed during cloning)
  Sequencing primers: 5′ moclof, agcgaggaagcggaagagcg; 3′ moclor, gccacctgacgtctaagaaacc
Terms and licenses: Academic/Nonprofit Terms; Industry Terms: Not Available to Industry
Depositor comments: release insert with BsaI and clone to Level 1 cloning vector
How to cite: pUG-146 was a gift from Marco Trujillo (Addgene plasmid # 104712 ; http://n2t.net/addgene:104712 ; RRID:Addgene_104712)
