[The description below was written by a language model from this plasmid's Addgene catalogue record and pLannotate feature annotations shown in this document.]
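Description:
pUG-146 is a Golden Gate/modular-cloning entry module from the UbiGate synthetic biology toolbox for analysing ubiquitination. It is built in the small pICH41308 backbone and is maintained in E. coli as a high-copy plasmid through a ColE1/pUC-type origin. Selection is with spectinomycin, conferred by an aadA (streptomycin/spectinomycin adenylyltransferase) gene that lies downstream of an AmpR (bla) promoter. Short annotated fragments of an integrase, a gentamicin acetyltransferase, lacI and an RSF origin appear to be remnants of the backbone's construction, not functional elements. The two sequence records (about 3.45 kb each) show the same feature set in different circular permutations.

The payload is a truncated coding sequence for AvrPtoB (hopAB2), the Pseudomonas syringae type III effector, covering amino acids 1–401. The full-length protein is recognised by the tomato Pto/Prf resistance system and, in susceptible plants, suppresses programmed cell death and immunity in a manner that depends on its E3 ubiquitin ligase activity. The record does not say which functional domains the truncation keeps or removes.

The fragment was inserted through BpiI sites that were destroyed in the process. According to the depositor's comments it is released with BsaI for assembly into a Level 1 cloning vector. No promoter, tag or terminator is annotated around the insert, so this plasmid is a part donor rather than an expression construct. The coding module is meant to be combined with other parts in higher-level assemblies, presumably for ubiquitination assays within the toolbox.
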