Features (pLannotate 1.2.2; 7 found; start..end, strand, type, name):
    110..214     +  promoter       AmpR promoter: bla
    205..285     -  CDS            int (fragment): INT2_ECOLX - Protein inferred from homology: Swiss-Prot protein existence level 3. Putative integrase believed to be involved in the insertion of antibiotic resistance genes into plasmids and transposons. From Escherichia coli.
    371..427     +  CDS            GmR (fragment): gentamycin acetyltransferase; aacC1; confers resistance to gentamycin
    434..1222    +  CDS            aadA: S3AD_ECOLX - Experimental evidence at protein level: Swiss-Prot protein existence level 1. Mediates bacterial resistance to the antibiotics streptomycin and spectinomycin. From Escherichia coli.
   1396..1984    +  rep_origin     ori: high-copy-number ColE1/pMB1/pBR322/pUC origin of replication
   2167..2216    +  CDS            lacI (fragment): lac repressor; lacI; The lac repressor binds to the lac operator to inhibit transcription in E. coli. This inhibition can be relieved by adding lactose or isopropyl-β-D-thiogalactopyranoside (IPTG).
   2233..3435    +  CDS            hopAB2 (fragment): HPAB2_PSESM - Also known as avrPtoB. Experimental evidence at protein level: Swiss-Prot protein existence level 1. Effector protein involved in gene-for-gene resistance in tomato plants. It is recognized by the host Pto resistance protein and elicits Pto and Prf-dependent hypersensitive response (HR) and programmed cell death (PCD), resulting in host immunity. In susceptible plants, acts as a virulence factor by suppressing PCD and HR-based plant immunity. This function requires its E3 ubiquitin ligase activity probably by recruiting E2 enzymes and transferring ubiquitin molecules to cellular
>Addgene plasmid #104712 | pUG-146 | depositor full sequence | sequence record 198541 | Full Sequence
GTGGCTCTTCAGTGGACGAAAGGGCCTCGTGATACGCCTATTTTTATAGGTTAATGTCATGATAATAATG
GTTTCTTAGACGTCAGGTGGCACTTTTCGGGGAAATGTGCGCGGAACCCCTATTTGTTTATTTTTCTAAA
TACATTCAAATATGTATCCGCTCATGAGACAATAACCCTGATAAATGCTTCAATAATATTGAAAAAGGAA
GAGTATGCGCTCACGCAACTGGTCCAGAACCTTGACCGAACGCAGCGGTGGTAACGGCGCAGTGGCGGTT
TTCATGGCTTGTTATGACTGTTTTTTTGGGGTACAGTCTATGCCTCGGGCATCCAAGCAGCAAGCGCGTT
ACGCCGTGGGTCGATGTTTGATGTTATGGAGCAGCAACGATGTTACGCAGCAGGGCAGTCGCCCTAAAAC
AAAGTTAAACATCATGAGGGAAGCGGTGATCGCCGAAGTATCGACTCAACTATCAGAGGTAGTTGGCGTC
ATCGAGCGCCATCTCGAACCGACGTTGCTGGCCGTACATTTGTACGGCTCCGCAGTGGATGGCGGCCTGA
AGCCACACAGCGATATTGATTTGCTGGTTACGGTGACCGTAAGGCTTGATGAAACAACGCGGCGAGCTTT
GATCAACGACCTTTTGGAAACTTCGGCTTCCCCTGGAGAGAGCGAGATTCTCCGCGCTGTAGAAGTCACC
ATTGTTGTGCACGACGACATCATTCCGTGGCGTTATCCAGCTAAGCGCGAACTGCAATTTGGAGAATGGC
AGCGCAATGACATTCTTGCAGGTATCTTCGAGCCAGCCACGATCGACATTGATCTGGCTATCTTGCTGAC
AAAAGCAAGAGAACATAGCGTTGCCTTGGTAGGTCCAGCGGCGGAGGAACTCTTTGATCCGGTTCCTGAA
CAGGATCTATTTGAGGCGCTAAATGAAACCTTAACGCTATGGAACTCGCCGCCCGACTGGGCTGGCGATG
AGCGAAATGTAGTGCTTACGTTGTCCCGCATTTGGTACAGCGCAGTAACCGGCAAAATCGCGCCGAAGGA
TGTCGCTGCCGACTGGGCAATGGAGCGCCTGCCGGCCCAGTATCAGCCCGTCATACTTGAAGCTAGACAG
GCTTATCTTGGACAAGAAGAAGATCGCTTGGCCTCGCGCGCAGATCAGTTGGAAGAATTTGTCCATTACG
TAAAAGGCGAGATCACCAAGGTAGTCGGCAAATAACTGTCAGACCAAGTTTACTCATATATACTTTAGAT
TGATTTAAAACTTCATTTTTAATTTAAAAGGATCTAGGTGAAGATCCTTTTTGATAATCTCATGACCAAA
ATCCCTTAACGTGAGTTTTCGTTCCACTGAGCGTCAGACCCCGTAGAAAAGATCAAAGGATCTTCTTGAG
ATCCTTTTTTTCTGCGCGTAATCTGCTGCTTGCAAACAAAAAAACCACCGCTACCAGCGGTGGTTTGTTT
GCCGGATCAAGAGCTACCAACTCTTTTTCCGAAGGTAACTGGCTTCAGCAGAGCGCAGATACCAAATACT
GTCCTTCTAGTGTAGCCGTAGTTAGGCCACCACTTCAAGAACTCTGTAGCACCGCCTACATACCTCGCTC
TGCTAATCCTGTTACCAGTGGCTGCTGCCAGTGGCGATAAGTCGTGTCTTACCGGGTTGGACTCAAGACG
ATAGTTACCGGATAAGGCGCAGCGGTCGGGCTGAACGGGGGGTTCGTGCACACAGCCCAGCTTGGAGCGA
ACGACCTACACCGAACTGAGATACCTACAGCGTGAGCTATGAGAAAGCGCCACGCTTCCCGAAGGGAGAA
AGGCGGACAGGTATCCGGTAAGCGGCAGGGTCGGAACAGGAGAGCGCACGAGGGAGCTTCCAGGGGGAAA
CGCCTGGTATCTTTATAGTCCTGTCGGGTTTCGCCACCTCTGACTTGAGCGTCGATTTTTGTGATGCTCG
TCAGGGGGGCGGAGCCTATGGAAAAACGCCAGCAACGCGGCCTTTTTACGGTTCCTGGCCTTTTGCTGGC
CTTTTGCTCACATGTTCTTTCCTGCGTTATCCCCTGATTCTGTGGATAACCGTATTACCGCCTTTGAGTG
AGCTGATACCGCTCGCCGCAGCCGAACGACCGAGCGCAGCGAGTCAGTGAGCGAGGAAGCGGAAGAGCGC
CCAATACGCAAACCGCCTCTCCCCGCGCGTTGGCCGATTCATTAATCACTCTGTGGTCTCAAATGGCGGG
TATCAATAGAGCGGGACCATCGGGCGCTTATTTTGTTGGCCACACAGACCCCGAGCCAGTATCGGGGCAA
GCACACGGATCCGGCAGCGGCGCCAGCTCCTCGAACAGTCCGCAGGTTCAGCCGCGACCCTCGAATACTC
CCCCGTCGAACGCGCCCGCACCGCCGCCAACCGGACGTGAGAGGCTTTCACGATCCACGGCGCTGTCGCG
CCAAACCAGGGAGTGGCTGGAGCAGGGTATGCCTACAGCGGAGGATGCCAGCGTGCGTCGTAGGCCACAG
GTGACTGCCGATGCCGCAACGCCGCGTGCAGAGGCAAGACGCACGCCGGAGGCAACTGCCGATGCCAGCG
CACCGCGTAGAGGGGCGGTTGCACACGCCAACAGTATCGTTCAGCAATTGGTCAGTGAGGGCGCTGATAT
TTCGCATACTCGTAACATGCTCCGCAATGCAATGAATGGCGACGCAGTCGCTTTTTCTCGAGTAGAACAG
AACATATTTCGCCAGCATTTCCCGAACATGCCCATGCATGGAATCAGCCGAGATTCGGAACTCGCTATCG
AGCTCCGTGGGGCGCTTCGTCGAGCGGTTCACCAACAGGCGGCGTCAGCGCCAGTGAGGTCGCCCACGCC
AACACCGGCCAGCCCTGCGGCATCATCATCGGGCAGCAGTCAGCGTTCTTTATTTGGACGGTTTGCCCGT
TTGATGGCGCCAAACCAGGGACGGTCGTCGAACACTGCCGCCTCTCAGACGCCGGTCGACAGGAGCCCGC
CACGCGTCAACCAAAGACCCATACGCGTCGACAGGGCTGCGATGCGTAATCGTGGCAATGACGAGGCGGA
CGCCGCGCTGCGGGGGTTAGTACAACAGGGGGTCAATTTAGAGCACCTGCGCACGGCCCTTGAAAGACAT
GTAATGCAGCGCCTCCCTATCCCCCTCGATATAGGCAGCGCGTTGCAGAATGTGGGAATTAACCCAAGTA
TCGACTTGGGGGAAAGCCTTGTGCAACATCCCCTGCTGAATTTGAATGTAGCGTTGAATCGCATGCTGGG
GCTGCGTCCCAGCGCTGAAAGAGCGCCTCGTCCAGCCGTCCCCGTGGCTCCCGCGACCGCCTCCAGGCGA
CCGGATGGTACGCGTGCAACACGATTGCGGGTGATGCCGGAGCGGGAGGATTACGAAAATAATGTGGCTT
ATGGATAAGCTTTGAGACCACGAA
