Features (pLannotate 1.2.2; 8 found; start..end, strand, type, name):
      1..58      +  rep_origin     RSF ori (fragment): Plasmids containing the RSF 1030 origin of replication can be propagated in E. coli cells that contain additional plasmids with compatible origins.
     60..109     +  CDS            lacI (fragment): lac repressor; lacI; The lac repressor binds to the lac operator to inhibit transcription in E. coli. This inhibition can be relieved by adding lactose or isopropyl-β-D-thiogalactopyranoside (IPTG).
    126..1328    +  CDS            hopAB2 (fragment): HPAB2_PSESM - Also known as avrPtoB. Experimental evidence at protein level: Swiss-Prot protein existence level 1. Effector protein involved in gene-for-gene resistance in tomato plants. It is recognized by the host Pto resistance protein and elicits Pto and Prf-dependent hypersensitive response (HR) and programmed cell death (PCD), resulting in host immunity. In susceptible plants, acts as a virulence factor by suppressing PCD and HR-based plant immunity. This function requires its E3 ubiquitin ligase activity probably by recruiting E2 enzymes and transferring ubiquitin molecules to cellular
   1457..1561    +  promoter       AmpR promoter: bla
   1552..1632    -  CDS            int (fragment): INT2_ECOLX - Protein inferred from homology: Swiss-Prot protein existence level 3. Putative integrase believed to be involved in the insertion of antibiotic resistance genes into plasmids and transposons. From Escherichia coli.
   1720..1776    +  CDS            GmR (fragment): gentamycin acetyltransferase; aacC1; confers resistance to gentamycin
   1783..2571    +  CDS            aadA: S3AD_ECOLX - Experimental evidence at protein level: Swiss-Prot protein existence level 1. Mediates bacterial resistance to the antibiotics streptomycin and spectinomycin. From Escherichia coli.
   2745..3333    +  rep_origin     ori: high-copy-number ColE1/pMB1/pBR322/pUC origin of replication
>Addgene plasmid #104712 | pUG-146 | addgene full sequence | sequence record 206390 | Addgene NGS Result
ACCGCTCGCCGCAGCCGAACGACCGAGCGCAGCGAGTCAGTGAGCGAGGAAGCGGAAGAGCGCCCAATAC
GCAAACCGCCTCTCCCCGCGCGTTGGCCGATTCATTAATCACTCTGTGGTCTCAAATGGCGGGTATCAAT
AGAGCGGGACCATCGGGCGCTTATTTTGTTGGCCACACAGACCCCGAGCCAGTATCGGGGCAAGCACACG
GATCCGGCAGCGGCGCCAGCTCCTCGAACAGTCCGCAGGTTCAGCCGCGACCCTCGAATACTCCCCCGTC
GAACGCGCCCGCACCGCCGCCAACCGGACGTGAGAGGCTTTCACGATCCACGGCGCTGTCGCGCCAAACC
AGGGAGTGGCTGGAGCAGGGTATGCCTACAGCGGAGGATGCCAGCGTGCGTCGTAGGCCACAGGTGACTG
CCGATGCCGCAACGCCGCGTGCAGAGGCAAGACGCACGCCGGAGGCAACTGCCGATGCCAGCGCACCGCG
TAGAGGGGCGGTTGCACACGCCAACAGTATCGTTCAGCAATTGGTCAGTGAGGGCGCTGATATTTCGCAT
ACTCGTAACATGCTCCGCAATGCAATGAATGGCGACGCAGTCGCTTTTTCTCGAGTAGAACAGAACATAT
TTCGCCAGCATTTCCCGAACATGCCCATGCATGGAATCAGCCGAGATTCGGAACTCGCTATCGAGCTCCG
TGGAGCGCTTCGTCGAGCGGTTCACCAACAGGCGGCGTCAGCGCCAGTGAGGTCGCCCACGCCAACACCG
GCCAGCCCTGCGGCATCATCATCGGGCAGCAGTCAGCGTTCTTTATTTGGACGGTTTGCCCGTTTGATGG
CGCCAAACCAGGGACGGTCGTCGAACACTGCCGCCTCTCAGACGCCGGTCGACAGGAGCCCGCCACGCGT
CAACCAAAGACCCATACGCGTCGACAGGGCTGCGATGCGTAATCGTGGCAATGACGAGGCGGACGCCGCG
CTGCGGGGGTTAGTACAACAGGGGGTCAATTTAGAGCACCTGCGCACGGCCCTTGAAAGACATGTAATGC
AGCGCCTCCCTATCCCCCTCGATATAGGCAGCGCGTTGCAGAATGTGGGAATTAACCCAAGTATCGACTT
GGGGGAAAGCCTTGTGCAACATCCCCTGCTGAATTTGAATGTAGCGTTGAATCGCATGCTGGGGCTGCGT
CCCAGCGCTGAAAGAGCGCCTCGTCCAGCCGTCCCCGTGGCTCCCGCGACCGCCTCCAGGCGACCGGATG
GTACGCGTGCAACACGATTGCGGGTGATGCCGGAGCGGGAGGATTACGAAAATAATGTGGCTTATGGATA
AGCTTTGAGACCACGAAGTGGCTCTTCAGTGGACGAAAGGGCCTCGTGATACGCCTATTTTTATAGGTTA
ATGTCATGATAATAATGGTTTCTTAGACGTCAGGTGGCACTTTTCGGGGAAATGTGCGCGGAACCCCTAT
TTGTTTATTTTTCTAAATACATTCAAATATGTATCCGCTCATGAGACAATAACCCTGATAAATGCTTCAA
TAATATTGAAAAAGGAAGAGTATGCGCTCACGCAACTGGTCCAGAACCTTGACCGAACGCAGCGGTGGTA
ACGGCGCAGTGGCGGTTTTCATGGCTTGTTATGACTGTTTTTTTTTGGGGTACAGTCTATGCCTCGGGCA
TCCAAGCAGCAAGCGCGTTACGCCGTGGGTCGATGTTTGATGTTATGGAGCAGCAACGATGTTACGCAGC
AGGGCAGTCGCCCTAAAACAAAGTTAAACATCATGAGGGAAGCGGTGATCGCCGAAGTATCGACTCAACT
ATCAGAGGTAGTTGGCGTCATCGAGCGCCATCTCGAACCGACGTTGCTGGCCGTACATTTGTACGGCTCC
GCAGTGGATGGCGGCCTGAAGCCACACAGCGATATTGATTTGCTGGTTACGGTGACCGTAAGGCTTGATG
AAACAACGCGGCGAGCTTTGATCAACGACCTTTTGGAAACTTCGGCTTCCCCTGGAGAGAGCGAGATTCT
CCGCGCTGTAGAAGTCACCATTGTTGTGCACGACGACATCATTCCGTGGCGTTATCCAGCTAAGCGCGAA
CTGCAATTTGGAGAATGGCAGCGCAATGACATTCTTGCAGGTATCTTCGAGCCAGCCACGATCGACATTG
ATCTGGCTATCTTGCTGACAAAAGCAAGAGAACATAGCGTTGCCTTGGTAGGTCCAGCGGCGGAGGAACT
CTTTGATCCGGTTCCTGAACAGGATCTATTTGAGGCGCTAAATGAAACCTTAACGCTATGGAACTCGCCG
CCCGACTGGGCTGGCGATGAGCGAAATGTAGTGCTTACGTTGTCCCGCATTTGGTACAGCGCAGTAACCG
GCAAAATCGCGCCGAAGGATGTCGCTGCCGACTGGGCAATGGAGCGCCTGCCGGCCCAGTATCAGCCCGT
CATACTTGAAGCTAGACAGGCTTATCTTGGACAAGAAGAAGATCGCTTGGCCTCGCGCGCAGATCAGTTG
GAAGAATTTGTCCATTACGTAAAAGGCGAGATCACCAAGGTAGTCGGCAAATAACTGTCAGACCAAGTTT
ACTCATATATACTTTAGATTGATTTAAAACTTCATTTTTAATTTAAAAGGATCTAGGTGAAGATCCTTTT
TGATAATCTCATGACCAAAATCCCTTAACGTGAGTTTTCGTTCCACTGAGCGTCAGACCCCGTAGAAAAG
ATCAAAGGATCTTCTTGAGATCCTTTTTTTCTGCGCGTAATCTGCTGCTTGCAAACAAAAAAACCACCGC
TACCAGCGGTGGTTTGTTTGCCGGATCAAGAGCTACCAACTCTTTTTCCGAAGGTAACTGGCTTCAGCAG
AGCGCAGATACCAAATACTGTTCTTCTAGTGTAGCCGTAGTTAGGCCACCACTTCAAGAACTCTGTAGCA
CCGCCTACATACCTCGCTCTGCTAATCCTGTTACCAGTGGCTGCTGCCAGTGGCGATAAGTCGTGTCTTA
CCGGGTTGGACTCAAGACGATAGTTACCGGATAAGGCGCAGCGGTCGGGCTGAACGGGGGGTTCGTGCAC
ACAGCCCAGCTTGGAGCGAACGACCTACACCGAACTGAGATACCTACAGCGTGAGCTATGAGAAAGCGCC
ACGCTTCCCGAAGGGAGAAAGGCGGACAGGTATCCGGTAAGCGGCAGGGTCGGAACAGGAGAGCGCACGA
GGGAGCTTCCAGGGGGAAACGCCTGGTATCTTTATAGTCCTGTCGGGTTTCGCCACCTCTGACTTGAGCG
TCGATTTTTGTGATGCTCGTCAGGGGGGCGGAGCCTATGGAAAAACGCCAGCAACGCGGCCTTTTTACGG
TTCCTGGCCTTTTGCTGGCCTTTTGCTCACATGTTCTTTCCTGCGTTATCCCCTGATTCTGTGGATAACC
GTATTACCGCCTTTGAGTGAGCTGAT
